>Addgene plasmid #169138 | pET28a- mCherry-FIVAR-HIS-ybbR | addgene full sequence | sequence record 361157 | Addgene NGS Result
TGGCGAATGGGACGCA
[119 nt withheld, positions 17-135]
C
[91 nt withheld, positions 137-227]
A
[49 nt withheld, positions 229-277]
CCTTTGACGTTGGAGTCCACGTTCTTT
[37 nt withheld, positions 305-341]
ACCCTATCTCGGTCTATTCTTTTGATTTATAAGGGATTTTGCCGATTTCGGCCTATTGGTTAAAAAATGA
GCTGATTTAACAAAAATTTAACGCGAATTTTAACAAAATATTAACGCTTACAATTTAGGTGGCACTTTTC
GGGGAAATGTGCGCGGAACCCCTATTTGTTTATTTTTCTAAATACATTCAAATATGTATCCGCTCATGAA
TTAATTCTTAGAAAAACTCATCGAGCATCAAATGAAACTGCAATTTATTCATATCAGGATTATCAATACC
ATATTTTTGAAAAAGCCGTTTCTGTAATGAAGGAGAAAACTCACCGAGGCAGTTCCATAGGATGGCAAGA
TCCTGGTATCGGTCTGCGATTCCGACTCGTCCAACATCAATACAACCTATTAATTTCCCCTCGTCAAAAA
TAAGGTTATCAAGTGAGAAATCACCATGAGTGACGACTGAATCCGGTGAGAATGGCAAAAGTTTATGCAT
TTCTTTCCAGACTTGTTCAACAGGCCAGCCATTACGCTCGTCATCAAAATCACTCGCATCAACCAAACCG
TTATTCATTCGTGATTGCGCCTGAGCGAGACGAAATACGCGATCGCTGTTAAAAGGACAATTACAAACAG
GAATCGAATGCAACCGGCGCAGGAACACTGCCAGCGCATCAACAATATTTTCACCTGAATCAGGATATTC
TTCTAATACCTGGAATGCTGTTTTCCCGGGGATCGCAGTGGTGAGTAACCATGCATCATCAGGAGTACGG
ATAAAATGCTTGATGGTCGGAAGAGGCATAAATTCCGTCAGCCAGTTTAGTCTGACCATCTCATCTGTAA
CATCATTGGCAACGCTACCTTTGCCATGTTTCAGAAACAACTCTGGCGCATCGGGCTTCCCATACAATCG
ATAGATTGTCGCACCTGATTGCCCGACATTATCGCGAGCCCATTTATACCCATATAAATCAGCATCCATG
TTGGAATTTAATCGCGGCCTAGAGCAAGACGTTTCCCGTTGAATATGGCTCATAACACCCCTTGTATTAC
TGTTTATGTAAGCAGACAGTTTTATTGTTCATGACCAAAATCCCTTAACGTGAGTTTTCGTTCCACTGAG
CGTCAGACCCCGTAGAAAAGATCAAAGGATCTTCTTGAGATCCTTTTTTTCTGCGCGTAATCTGCTGCTT
GCAAACAAAAAAACCACCGCTACCAGCGGTGGTTTGTTTGCCGGATCAAGAGCTACCAACTCTTTTTCCG
AAGGTAACTGGCTTCAGCAGAGCGCAGATACCAAATACTGTCCTTCTAGTGTAGCCGTAGTTAGGCCACC
ACTTCAAGAACTCTGTAGCACCGCCTACATACCTCGCTCTGCTAATCCTGTTACCAGTGGCTGCTGCCAG
TGGCGATAAGTCGTGTCTTACCGGGTTGGACTCAAGACGATAGTTACCGGATAAGGCGCAGCGGTCGGGC
TGAACGGGGGGTTCGTGCACACAGCCCAGCTTGGAGCGAACGACCTGCACCGAACTGAGATACCTACAGC
GTGAGCTATGAGAAAGCGCCACGCTTCCCGAAGGGAGAAAGGCGGACAGGTATCCGGTAAGCGGCAGGGT
CGGAACAGGAGAGCGCACGAGGGAGCTTCCAGGGGGAAACGCCTGGTATCTTTATAGTCCTGTCGGGTTT
CGCCACCTCTGACTTGAGCGTCGATTTTTGTGATGCTCGTCAGGGGGGCGGAGCCTATGGAAAAACGCCA
GCAACGCGGCCTTTTTACGGTTCCTGGCCTTTTGCTGGCCTTTTGCTCACATGTTCTTTCCTGCGTTATC
CCCTGATTCTGTGGATAACCGTATTACCGCCTTTGAGTGAGCTGATACCGCTCGCCGCAGCCGAACGACC
GAGCGCAGCGAGTCAGTGAGCGAGGAAGCGGAAGAGCGCCTGATGCGGTATTTTCTCCTTACGCATCTGT
GCGGTATTTCACACCGCAATGGTGCACTCTCAGTACAATCTGCTCTGATGCCGCATAGTTAAGCCAGTAT
ACACTCCGCTATCGCTACGTGACTGGGTCATGGCTGCGCCCCGACACCCGCCAACACCCGCTGACGCGCC
CTGACGGGCTTGTCTGCTCCCGGCATCCGCTTACAGACAAGCTGTGACCGTCTCCGGGAGCTGCATGTGT
CAGAGGTTTTCACCGTCATCACCGAAACGCGCGAGGCAGCTGCGGTAAAGCTCATCAGCGTGGTCGTGAA
GCGATTCACAGATGTCTGCCTGTTCATCCGCGTCCAGCTCGTTGAGTTTCTCCAGAAGCGTTAATGTCTG
GCTTCTGATAAAGCGGGCCATGTTAAGGGCGGTTTTTTCCTGTTTGGTCACTGATGCCTCCGTGTAAGGG
GGATTTCTGTTCATGGGGGTAATGATACCGATGAAACGAGAGAGGATGCTCACGATACGGGTTACTGATG
ATGAACATGCCCGGTTACTGGAACGTTGTGAGGGTAAACAACTGGCGGTATGGATGCGGCGGGACCAGAG
AAAAATCACTCAGGGTCAATGCCAGCGCTTCGTTAATACAGATGTAGGTGTTCCACAGGGTAGCCAGCAG
CATCCTGCGATGCAGATCCGGAACATAATGGTGCAGGGCGCTGACTTCCGCGTTTCCAGACTTTACGAAA
CACGGAAACCGAAGACCATTCATGTTGTTGCTCAGGTCGCAGACGTTTTGCAGCAGCAGTCGCTTCACGT
TCGCTCGCGTATCGGTGATTCATTCTGCTAACCAGTAAGGCAACCCCGCCAGCCTAGCCGGGTCCTCAAC
GACAGGAGCACGATCATGCGCACCCGTGGGGCCGCCATGCCGGCGATAATGGCCTGCTTCTCGCCGAAAC
GTTTGGTGGCGGGACCAGTGACGAAGGCTTGAGCGAGGGCGTGCAAGATTCCGAATACCGCAAGCGACAG
GCCGATCATCGTCGCGCTCCAGCGAAAGCGGTCCTCGCCGAAAATGACCCAGAGCGCTGCCGGCACCTGT
CCTACGAGTTGCATGATAAAGAAGACAGTCATAAGTGCGGCGACGATAGTCATGCCCCGCGCCCACCGGA
AGGAGCTGACTGGGTTGAAGGCTCTCAAGGGCATCGGTCGAGATCCCGGTGCCTAATGAGTGAGCTAACT
TACATTAATTGCGTTGCGCTCACTGCCCGCTTTCCAGTCGGGAAACCTGTCGTGCCAGCTGCATTAATGA
ATCGGCCAACGCGCGGGGAGAGGCGGTTTGCGTATTGGGCGCCAGGGTGGTTTTTCTTTTCACCAGTGAG
ACGGGCAACAGCTGATTGCCCTTCACCGCCTGGCCCTGAGAGAGTTGCAGCAAGCGGTCCACGCTGGTTT
GCCCCAGCAGGCGAAAATCCTGTTTGATGGTGGTTAACGGCGGGATATAACATGAGCTGTCTTCGGTATC
GTCGTATCCCACTACCGAGATATCCGCACCAACGCGCAGCCCGGACTCGGTAATGGCGCGCATTGCGCCC
AGCGCCATCTGATCGTTGGCAACCAGCATCGCAGTGGGAACGATGCCCTCATTCAGCATTTGCATGGTTT
GTTGAAAACCGGACATGGCACTCCAGTCGCCTTCCCGTTCCGCTATCGGCTGAATTTGATTGCGAGTGAG
ATATTTATGCCAGCCAGCCAGACGCAGACGCGCCGAGACAGAACTTAATGGGCCCGCTAACAGCGCGATT
TGCTGGTGACCCAATGCGACCAGATGCTCCACGCCCAGTCGCGTACCGTCTTCATGGGAGAAAATAATAC
TGTTGATGGGTGTCTGGTCAGAGACATCAAGAAATAACGCCGGAACATTAGTGCAGGCAGCTTCCACAGC
AATGGCATCCTGGTCATCCAGCGGATAGTTAATGATCAGCCCACTGACGCGTTGCGCGAGAAGATTGTGC
ACCGCCGCTTTACAGGCTTCGACGCCGCTTCGTTCTACCATCGACACCACCACGCTGGCACCCAGTTGAT
CGGCGCGAGATTTAATCGCCGCGACAATTTGCGACGGCGCGTGCAGGGCCAGACTGGAGGTGGCAACGCC
AATCAGCAACGACTGTTTGCCCGCCAGTTGTTGTGCCACGCGGTTGGGAATGTAATTCAGCTCCGCCATC
GCCGCTTCCACTTTTTCCCGCGTTTTCGCAGAAACGTGGCTGGCCTGGTTCACCACGCGGGAAACGGTCT
GATAAGAGACACCGGCATACTCTGCGACATCGTATAACGTTACTGGTTTCACATTCACCACCCTGAATTG
ACTCTCTTCCGGGCGCTATCATGCCATACCGCGAAAGGTTTTGCGCCATTCGATGGTGTCCGGGATCTCG
ACGCTCTCCCTTATGCGACTCCTGCATTAGGAAGCAGCCCAGTAGTAGGTTGAGGCCGTTGAGCACCGCC
GCCGCAAGGAATGGTGCATGCAAGGAGATGGCGCCCAACAGTCCCCCGGCCACGGGGCCTGCCACCATAC
CCACGCCGAAACAAGCGCTCATGAGCCCGAAGTGGCGAGCCCGATCTTCCCCATCGGTGATGTCGGCGAT
ATAGGCGCCAGCAACCGCACCTGTGGCGCCGGTGATGCCGGCCACGATGCGTCCGGCGTAGAGGATCGAG
ATCTCGATCCCGCGAAATTAATACGACTCACTATAGGGGAATTGTGAGCGGATAACAATTCCCCTGTAGA
AATAATTTTGCTTTAAGAAGGAGATATACATATGGTGAGCAAGGGCGAGGAGGATAACATGGCCATCATC
AAGGAGTTCATGCGCTTCAAGGTGCACATGGAGGGCTCCGTGAACGGCCACGAGTTCGAGATCGAGGGCG
AGGGCGAGGGCCGCCCCTACGAGGGCACCCAGACCGCCAAGCTGAAGGTGACCAAGGGTGGCCCCCTGCC
CTTCGCCTGGGACATCCTGTCCCCTCAGTTCATGTACGGCTCCAAGGCCTACGTGAAGCACCCCGCCGAC
ATCCCCGACTACTTGAAGCTGTCCTTCCCCGAGGGCTTCAAGTGGGAGCGCGTGATGAACTTCGAGGACG
GCGGCGTGGTGACCGTGACCCAGGACTCCTCCCTGCAGGACGGCGAGTTCATCTACAAGGTGAAGCTGCG
CGGCACCAACTTCCCCTCCGACGGCCCCGTAATGCAGAAGAAGACCATGGGCTGGGAGGCCTCCTCCGAG
CGGATGTACCCCGAGGACGGCGCCCTGAAGGGCGAGATCAAGCAGAGGCTGAAGCTGAAGGACGGCGGCC
ACTACGACGCTGAGGTCAAGACCACCTACAAGGCCAAGAAGCCCGTGCAGCTGCCCGGCGCCTACAACGT
CAACATCAAGTTGGACATCACCTCCCACAACGAGGACTACACCATCGTGGAACAGTACGAACGCGCCGAG
GGCCGCCACTCCACCGGCGGCATGGACGAGCTGTACAAGGGCTCCGGTTCTGGTTCCGGCTCTGACAAGA
CGAACCTGGGTGAACTGATCAACCAGGGCAAATCTCTGCTGGATGAATCTGTAGAAGGTTTCAACGTTGG
TGAATACCACAAGGGTGCAAAAGATGGTCTGACTGTTGAAATCAACAAAGCGGAAGAAGTGTTCAACAAA
GAAGACGCCACCGAAGAGGAGATCAACCTGGCAAAAGAGAGCCTGGAAGGTGCTATCGCTCGTTTCAACT
CTCTGCTGATCGAAGAATCTACCGGATCCGTTGTGCCGGGCTGGCTTCATCATCATCACCATCATGGTAG
CGACTCTCTGGAATTCATCGCTTCTAAACTGGCTTAACTCGAGTAAGATCCGGCTGCTAACAAAGCCCGA
AAGGAAGCTGAGTTGGCTGCTGCCACCGCTGAGCAATAACTAGCATAACCCCTTGGGGCCTCTAAACGGG
TCTTGAGGGGTTTTTTGCTGAAAGGAGGAACTATATCCGGAT
Features (pLannotate 1.2.2; 18 found; start..end, strand, type, name):
     12..467     +  rep_origin     f1 ori (sequence partly withheld): f1 bacteriophage origin of replication; arrow indicates direction of (+) strand synthesis
    493..550     +  promoter       AmpR promoter (fragment): bla
    559..1374    -  CDS            KanR: aminoglycoside phosphotransferase; aph(3')-Ia; confers resistance to kanamycin in bacteria or G418 (Geneticin®) in eukaryotes
   1496..2084    +  rep_origin     ori: high-copy-number ColE1/pMB1/pBR322/pUC origin of replication
   2270..2409    -  misc_feature   bom: basis of mobility region from pBR322
   2511..2702    -  CDS            rop: Rop protein, which maintains plasmids at low copy number; rop
   2719..3099    +  CDS            YPB1_ECOLX: Protein predicted: Swiss-Prot protein existence level 4. From Escherichia coli.
   3171..3462    -  CDS            TcR (fragment): tetracycline efflux protein; tet; confers resistance to tetracycline
   3477..3498    -  protein_bind   CAP binding site: CAP binding activates transcription in the presence of cAMP. E. coli catabolite activator protein
   3511..4593    -  CDS            lacI: lac repressor; lacI; The lac repressor binds to the lac operator to inhibit transcription in E. coli. This inhibition can be relieved by adding lactose or isopropyl-β-D-thiogalactopyranoside (IPTG).
   4594..4671    -  promoter       lacI promoter: lacI
   4679..4958    -  CDS            TcR (fragment): tetracycline efflux protein; tet; confers resistance to tetracycline
   4980..4998    +  promoter       T7 promoter: promoter for bacteriophage T7 RNA polymerase
   4999..5023    +  protein_bind   lac operator: The lac repressor binds to the lac operator to inhibit transcription in E. coli. This inhibition can be relieved by adding lactose or isopropyl-β-D-thiogalactopyranoside (IPTG). lac repressor encoded by lacI
   5063..5770    +  CDS            mCherry: mCherry is a basic (constitutively fluorescent) red fluorescent protein published in 2004, derived from Discosoma sp.. It is reported to be a very rapidly-maturing monomer with low acid sensitivity.
   5795..6037    +  CDS            nagH (fragment): NAGH_CLOPE - Experimental evidence at protein level: Swiss-Prot protein existence level 1. Putative virulence factor which is likely to act on connective tissue during gas gangrene. From Clostridium perfringens (strain 13 / Type A).
   6134..6183    +  CDS            SET1 (fragment): solubility-enhancement tag derived from T7 phage gene 10B
   6191..6238    +  terminator     T7 terminator: transcription terminator for bacteriophage T7 RNA polymerase
