[The description below was written by a language model from this plasmid's Addgene catalogue record and pLannotate feature annotations shown in this document.]
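Description:
pET28a- mCherry-FIVAR-HIS-ybbR is a bacterial expression plasmid built on the pET28a backbone for producing a multi-domain fusion protein in E. coli. It is selected with kanamycin through the aminoglycoside phosphotransferase gene and replicates from a ColE1/pBR322-type origin. The adjacent bom and rop elements are consistent with the low copy number listed in the catalogue. An f1 origin is also present, and the short tetracycline-resistance fragments and predicted open reading frame flagged by the annotation appear to be backbone remnants rather than functional parts.

Expression follows the usual pET arrangement. A T7 promoter followed by a lac operator drives the insert, and the plasmid-borne lacI gene supplies repressor, so transcription depends on a host providing T7 RNA polymerase and is induced with IPTG. A T7 terminator closes the cassette. The open reading frame begins with mCherry, the monomeric red fluorescent protein from Discosoma sp., which came from an earlier pBAD-mCherry plasmid and was assembled by Gibson cloning. Downstream of it the annotation finds a fragment matching Clostridium perfringens NagH, which corresponds in position to the FIVAR domain named in the catalogue. The 6xHis tag and the ybbR tag listed at the C terminus are not annotated individually. A short hit called as a T7 gene 10B-derived solubility tag lies just before the terminator and may be a spurious match.

The construct was designed for atomic force microscopy-based single-molecule force spectroscopy. FIVAR acts as a fingerprint domain whose unfolding signature identifies genuine single-molecule traces. The ybbR tag is a short peptide generally used for site-specific enzymatic attachment, and the His tag allows affinity purification.
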