Addgene plasmid #169138: pET28a- mCherry-FIVAR-HIS-ybbR
Purpose: E. coli expression of mCherry domain containing ybbR tag and FIVAR fingerprint domain. This construct was designed for AFM-SMFS measurements.
Depositing lab: Michael Nash. Depositing organization: University of Basel. Publication: Optimal Sacrificial Domains in Mechanical Polyproteins: S. epidermidis Adhesins Are Tuned for Work Dissipation. Liu H, Liu Z, Yang B, Lopez Morales J, Nash MA. JACS Au. 2022 May 18;2(6):1417-1427. doi: 10.1021/jacsau.2c00121. eCollection 2022 Jun 27. PubMed 35783175.
Backbone
  Vector backbone: pET28a
  Backbone size w/o insert (bp): 5222
  Total vector size (bp): 6272
  Vector type: Bacterial Expression
Growth in bacteria
  Bacterial resistance: Kanamycin, 50 μg/mL
  Growth temperature: 37°C
  Growth strain: DH5alpha
  Copy number: Low Copy
Gene/Insert
  Gene/Insert name: mCherry (alt name: monomeric Cherry)
  Species: Discosoma sp.
  Insert size (bp): 1050
  Tag / fusion protein: FIVAR tag (C terminal on insert); 6x Histag (C terminal on insert); ybbr tag (C terminal on insert)
  Cloning method: Gibson Cloning
  Sequencing primers: 5′ T7 promoter; 3′ T7 terminator
Resource information
  A portion of this plasmid was derived from a plasmid made by: This plasmid was derived from a pBAD vector encoding mCherry made by Michael Davidson & Nathan Shaner & Roger Tsien (Addgene plasmid # 54630 ; http://n2t.net/addgene:54630 ; RRID:Addgene_54630).
Terms and licenses: Academic/Nonprofit Terms; Industry Terms: Not Available to Industry
Depositor comments: Additional citation: Liu, H., Schittny, V. and Nash, M.A., 2019. Removal of a conserved disulfide bond does not compromise mechanical stability of a VHH antibody complex. Nano letters, 19(8), pp.5524-5529.
How to cite: pET28a- mCherry-FIVAR-HIS-ybbR was a gift from Michael Nash (Addgene plasmid # 169138 ; http://n2t.net/addgene:169138 ; RRID:Addgene_169138)
